Addgene plasmid #22783: pCyPet-Rac1(Q61L)
Depositing lab: Klaus Hahn. Depositing organization: University of North Carolina at Chapel Hill. Publication: Coordination of Rho GTPase activities during cell protrusion. Machacek M, Hodgson L, Welch C, Elliott H, Pertz O, Nalbant P, Abell A, Johnson GL, Hahn KM, Danuser G. Nature. 2009 Sep 3. 461(7260):99-103. 10.1038/nature08242 PubMed 19693013.
Backbone
  Vector backbone: pCyPet-C1
  Backbone size w/o insert (bp): 4700
  Vector type: Mammalian Expression
Growth in bacteria
  Bacterial resistance: Kanamycin, 50 μg/mL
  Growth temperature: 37°C
  Growth strain: DH5alpha
  Copy number: High Copy
Gene/Insert
  Gene/Insert name: Rac1 (Q61L)
  Species: H. sapiens (human); A. victoria
  Insert size (bp): 580
  Mutation: Rac1 Q61L.
  Entrez Gene: RAC1 (a.k.a. MIG5, MRD48, Rac-1, TC-25, p21-Rac1)
  Tag / fusion protein: CyPet (N terminal on backbone)
  Cloning method: Restriction Enzyme; 5′ cloning site BamHI (not destroyed); 3′ cloning site EcoRI (not destroyed)
  Sequencing primers: 5′ CMV, 3' XFP primer
Terms and licenses: Academic/Nonprofit Terms; Industry Terms: Not Available to Industry
How to cite: pCyPet-Rac1(Q61L) was a gift from Klaus Hahn (Addgene plasmid # 22783 ; http://n2t.net/addgene:22783 ; RRID:Addgene_22783)
