[The description below was written by a language model from this plasmid's Addgene catalogue record.]
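Description:
pCyPet-Rac1(Q61L) is a mammalian expression plasmid built on the pCyPet-C1 backbone (about 4.7 kb without insert). It is maintained in E. coli as a high-copy plasmid under kanamycin selection. The record gives no feature table, so the origin of replication, polyadenylation signal and any mammalian selection marker are not stated. The promoter is also not listed explicitly, although the use of a CMV sequencing primer at the 5′ end suggests that a CMV promoter drives expression.

The payload is a roughly 580 bp human RAC1 coding sequence cloned between BamHI and EcoRI sites, both of which are retained. This places Rac1 downstream of, and in frame with, the backbone-encoded CyPet, so the fluorescent protein sits at the N terminus of the fusion. CyPet is a cyan fluorescent protein derived from Aequorea victoria GFP and optimised as a FRET donor, commonly paired with the yellow acceptor YPet. N-terminal tagging leaves the C terminus of Rac1 free, which is the region where Rho-family GTPases are lipid-modified for membrane targeting. The Q61L substitution is a well-known activating mutation that impairs GTP hydrolysis, locking Rac1 in its GTP-bound, constitutively active state.

The associated publication concerns the coordination of Rho GTPase activities during cell protrusion. In that context the construct is suited to live-cell fluorescence imaging, and it most plausibly serves as a constitutively active donor-labelled Rac1 for FRET-based activity biosensor experiments, for example as a positive control. The record does not spell out its exact role.
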