>Addgene plasmid #22783 | pCyPet-Rac1(Q61L) | addgene partial sequence | sequence record 28664 | 22783 with hRAC1-R (GATACCACTTTGCACGGACA)
GAAAGCAAATTAAGAACACATCTGTTTGCGGATAGGATAGGGGGCGTAATCTGTCATAATCTTCTAGTCC
AGCTGTATCCCATAAGCCCAGATTCACCGGTTTTCCATCTACCATAACATTGGCAGAATAATTGTCAAAG
ACAGTAGGGATATATTCTCCAGGAAATGCATTGGTTGTGTAACTGATCAGTAGGCAAGTTTTACCTACAG
CTCCGTCTCCCACCACCACACACTTGATGGCCTGCGGGGATCCGAGCTCAGATCTGAGTCCGGACTTGTA
CAGCTCGTCCATGCCGTGGGTGATGCCGGCGGCGGTCACGAACTCCAGCAGCACCATGTGGTCCCGCTTC
TCGTTGGGGTCCTTGCTCAGGGCGCTCTGGGTGCTCAGGTAGTGGTTGTCGGGCAGGATCACGGGGCCGT
CGCCGATGGGGGTGTTCTGCTGGTAGTGGTCGGCCAGCTGCACGCTGCCGTCGGTGATGTTGTGCCGGGC
CTTGAAGTTGGCCTTGATGCCGTTCTTCTGCTTGTCGGCGGTGATGTACACGTTGTGGCTGATGTAGTTG
TACTCCAGCTTGTGGCCCAGGATGTTGCCGTCCTCCTTGAAGTCGATGCCCTTCAGCTCGATCCGGTTCA
CCAGGGTGTCGCCCTCGAACTTCACCTCGGCCCGGGTCTTGTAGTTGCCGTCGTCCTTGAAGAAGATGGT
CCGCTCCTGCACGTAGCCCTCGGGCATCACGCTCTNNA
