>Addgene plasmid #22783 | pCyPet-Rac1(Q61L) | addgene partial sequence | sequence record 28665 | 22783 with CMV-F
TTTAGCAGAGCTGGTTTGTGAACCGTCAGATCCGCTAGCACCATGGNTGAGCAAGGGCGAGGAACTGTTC
GGCGGCATCGTGCCCATCCTGGTGGAGCTGGAGGGCGACGTGAACGGCCACAAGTTCAGCGTGAGCGGCG
AGGGCGAGGGCGACGCCACCTACGGCAAGCTGACCCTGAAGTTCATCTGCACCACCGGCAAGCTGCCCGT
GCCCTGGCCCACCCTGGTGACCACCCTGACCTGGGGCGTGCAGTGCTTCAGCCGGTACCCCGACCACATG
AAGCAGCACGACTTCTTCAAGAGCGTGATGCCCGAGGGCTACGTGCAGGAGCGGACCATCTTCTTCAAGG
ACGACGGCAACTACAAGACCCGGGCCGAGGTGAAGTTCGAGGGCGACACCCTGGTGAACCGGATCGAGCT
GAAGGGCATCGACTTCAAGGAGGACGGCAACATCCTGGGCCACAAGCTGGAGTACAACTACATCAGCCAC
AACGTGTACATCACCGCCGACAAGCAGAAGAACGGCATCAAGGCCAACTTCAAGGCCCGGCACAACATCA
CCGACGGCAGCGTGCAGCTGGCCGACCACTACCAGCAGAACACCCCCATCGGCGACGGCCCCGTGATCCT
GCCCGACAACCACTACCTGAGCACCCAGAGCGCCCTGAGCAAGGACCCCAACGAGAAGCGGGACCACATG
GTGCTGCTGGAGTTCGTGACCGCCGCCGGCATCACCCACGGCATGGAAC
